Addgene plasmid #130021: pRDAX-542 N-Tag Venus210[1] L10 Tln1(rod) EBPF2
Purpose: PPI (BiFC/TriFC) assay vector
Depositing lab: Gary Lewin. Depositing organization: Max-Delbrueck-Centrum fuer Molekulare Medizin (MDC).
Backbone
  Vector backbone: custom built
  Vector type: Mammalian Expression
Growth in bacteria
  Bacterial resistance: Ampicillin, 100 μg/mL
  Growth temperature: 37°C
  Growth strain: DH5alpha
  Copy number: High Copy
Gene/Insert
  Gene/Insert name: Tln1 rod
  Species: M. musculus (mouse)
  Cloning method: Restriction Enzyme; 5′ cloning site unknown (unknown if destroyed); 3′ cloning site unknown (unknown if destroyed)
Terms and licenses: Academic/Nonprofit Terms; Industry Terms: Not Available to Industry
How to cite: pRDAX-542 N-Tag Venus210[1] L10 Tln1(rod) EBPF2 was a gift from Gary Lewin (Addgene plasmid # 130021 ; http://n2t.net/addgene:130021 ; RRID:Addgene_130021)
