[The description below was written by a language model from this plasmid's Addgene catalogue record and pLannotate feature annotations shown in this document.]
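Description:
pRDAX-542 N-Tag Venus210[1] L10 Tln1(rod) EBPF2 is a custom-built mammalian expression plasmid of about 7.6 kb designed for protein–protein interaction assays based on bimolecular or trimolecular fluorescence complementation (BiFC/TriFC). It is maintained in E. coli through a high-copy ColE1/pUC-type origin and selected with ampicillin via the β-lactamase gene under its native bla promoter.

The expression cassette is driven by the human CMV immediate-early enhancer and promoter, followed by a chimeric β-globin/immunoglobulin intron that promotes efficient processing of the transcript. The first open reading frame encodes an N-terminal fragment of the yellow fluorescent protein mVenus; the name suggests a split at around residue 210, which fits the annotated fragment length. This fragment is fused upstream of a portion of mouse talin-1 (Tln1) described as the rod region. The "L10" in the name presumably denotes a linker between the two, though the annotation does not resolve it. On its own the Venus fragment should be non-fluorescent. Yellow signal is expected only when the talin fusion is brought close to a partner protein carrying the complementary Venus fragment(s), supplied from a separate construct.

Downstream, an EMCV IRES allows translation of EBFP2 from the same mRNA, so blue fluorescence marks transfected cells and can serve as an expression reference independent of complementation. The transcript ends with a second copy of the chimeric intron, a WPRE to enhance RNA stability and expression, and a bGH polyadenylation signal. A T3 promoter, a short β-globin coding remnant and a rabbit β-globin poly(A) signal lie further downstream and appear to be backbone remnants. The cloning sites used for the insert are not recorded.
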