Features (pLannotate 1.2.2; 17 found; start..end, strand, type, name):
    155..532     +  enhancer       CMV enhancer: human cytomegalovirus immediate early enhancer
    534..733     +  promoter       CMV promoter: human cytomegalovirus (CMV) immediate early promoter
    872..1004    +  intron         chimeric intron: chimera between introns from human β-globin and immunoglobulin heavy chain genes
   1025..1654    +  CDS            mVenus (fragment): mVenus is a basic (constitutively fluorescent) yellow fluorescent protein published in 2006, derived from Aequorea victoria. It is reported to be a rapidly-maturing monomer with moderate acid sensitivity.
   1652..2767    +  CDS            Tln1 (fragment): TLN1_MOUSE - Also known as Tln. Experimental evidence at protein level: Swiss-Prot protein existence level 1. Probably involved in connections of major cytoskeletal structures to the plasma membrane. High molecular weight cytoskeletal protein concentrated at regions of cell-substratum contact and, in lymphocytes, at cell-cell contacts. From Mus musculus (Mouse).
   2784..3370    +  misc_feature   IRES2: internal ribosome entry site (IRES) of the encephalomyocarditis virus (EMCV)
   3371..4090    +  CDS            EBFP2: enhanced blue variant of GFP (Ai et al., 2007) mammalian codon-optimized
   4136..4268    +  intron         chimeric intron: chimera between introns from human β-globin and immunoglobulin heavy chain genes
   4277..4865    +  misc_feature   WPRE: woodchuck hepatitis virus posttranscriptional regulatory element
   4869..4885    +  misc_feature   MCS (fragment): pUC18/19 multiple cloning site
   4898..5009    +  polyA_signal   bGH poly(A) signal: bovine growth hormone polyadenylation signal
   5105..5123    -  promoter       T3 promoter: promoter for bacteriophage T3 RNA polymerase
   5182..5256    +  CDS            HBB (fragment): HBB_PONPY - Experimental evidence at transcript level: Swiss-Prot protein existence level 2. Involved in oxygen transport from the lung to the various peripheral tissues. From Pongo pygmaeus (Bornean orangutan).
   5327..5382    +  polyA_signal   β-globin poly(A) signal: rabbit β-globin polyadenylation signal (Gil and Proudfoot, 1987)
   5761..6349    -  rep_origin     ori: high-copy-number ColE1/pMB1/pBR322/pUC origin of replication
   6520..7380    -  CDS            AmpR: β-lactamase; bla; confers resistance to ampicillin, carbenicillin, and related antibiotics
   7381..7485    -  promoter       AmpR promoter: bla
>Addgene plasmid #130021 | pRDAX-542 N-Tag Venus210[1] L10 Tln1(rod) EBPF2 | depositor full sequence | sequence record 249399 | Full Sequence
GCCTGCCTCCAGGCCTCAATATTGGCCATTAGCCATATTATTCATTGGTTATATAGCATAAATCAATATT
GGCTATTGGCCATTGCATACGTTGTATCTATATCATAATATGTACATTTATATTGGCTCATGTCCAATAT
GACCGCCATGTTGGCATTGATTATTGACTAGTTATTAATAGTAATCAATTACGGGGTCATTAGTTCATAG
CCCATATATGGAGTTCCGCGTTACATAACTTACGGTAAATGGCCCGCCTGGCTGACCGCCCAACGACCCC
CGCCCATTGACGTCAATAATGACGTATGTTCCCATAGTAACGCCAATAGGGACTTTCCATTGACGTCAAT
GGGTGGAGTATTTACGGTAAACTGCCCACTTGGCAGTACATCAAGTGTATCATATGCCAAGTCCGCCCCC
TATTGACGTCAATGACGGTAAATGGCCCGCCTGGCATTATGCCCAGTACATGACCTTACGGGACTTTCCT
ACTTGGCAGTACATCTACGTATTAGTCATCGCTATTACCATGGTGATGCGGTTTTGGCAGTACACCAATG
GGCGTGGATAGCGGTTTGACTCACGGGGATTTCCAAGTCTCCACCCCATTGACGTCAATGGGAGTTTGTT
TTGGCACCAAAATCAACGGGACTTTCCAAAATGTCGTAATAACCCCGCCCCGTTGACGCAAATGGGCGGT
AGGCGTGTACGGTGGGAGGTCTATATAAGCAGAGCTCGTTTAGTGAACCGTCAGATCACTAGAAGCTTTA
TTGCGGTAGTTTATCACAGTTAAATTGCTAACGCAGTCAGTGCTTCTGACACAACAGTCTCGAACTTAAG
CTGCAGAAGTTGGTCGTGAGGCACTGGGCAGGTAAGTATCAAGGTTACAAGACAGGTTTAAGGAGACCAA
TAGAAACTGGGCTTGTCGAGACAGAGAAGACTCTTGCGTTTCTGATAGGCACCTATTGGTCTTACTGACA
TCCACTTTGCCTTTCTCTCCACAGGTGTCCACTCCCAGGCCACCATGGTGTCAAAGGGAGAAGAGTTGTT
TACCGGTGTTGTTCCCATACTGGTGGAACTGGATGGTGACGTCAATGGACACAAGTTTAGCGTTTCTGGC
GAAGGAGAAGGCGATGCTACCTATGGCAAACTGACCCTCAAACTGATCTGTACGACTGGAAAGTTGCCTG
TACCTTGGCCAACACTGGTCACAACCTTGGGCTATGGGCTGCAATGCTTTGCCCGTTATCCTGATCACAT
GAAGCAACATGACTTCTTTAAGTCTGCTATGCCAGAGGGATATGTGCAGGAACGGACTATCTTCTTCAAG
GACGACGGCAACTACAAGACGAGAGCTGAGGTGAAATTTGAGGGTGACACACTGGTGAATCGCATAGAGC
TGAAAGGCATCGACTTCAAAGAAGATGGGAATATTCTCGGGCATAAACTCGAGTACAACTACAATTCCCA
CAACGTGTACATCACTGCCGATAAGCAGAAGAATGGGATTAAGGCGAACTTCAAGATCCGACACAACATC
GAGGATGGTGGGGTCCAGCTTGCCGACCATTATCAGCAGAACACACCCATTGGGGATGGACCAGTCCTGT
TGCCGGATAACCACTACCTCAGTTACCAGAGCAAACTGTCCAAAGGGAGCTCTGCCAGCGGTGGCAGCAC
CTCCGCTGTGTCTGGTATCATTGCTGACCTCGACACCACCATCATGTTCGCTACTGCTGGCACACTTAAC
CGTGAGGGTGCTGAAACTTTTGCTGACCACCGGGAGGGTATCTTAAAGACAGCAAAGGTTCTTGTGGAGG
ACACCAAGGTCCTAGTGCAGAATGCAGCTGGGAGCCAGGAGAAGTTGGCACAAGCCGCCCAGTCCTCCGT
GGCCACCATTACCCGCCTCGCTGATGTGGTCAAGCTCGGTGCAGCCAGCCTAGGAGCCGAAGACCCTGAA
ACTCAGGTGGTGCTGATCAATGCAGTAAAGGACGTAGCCAAGGCCCTGGGTGACCTCATCAGCGCTACGA
AGGCTGCAGCGGGCAAAGTTGGGGATGACCCTGCAGTGTGGCAGCTCAAGAACTCTGCCAAGGTGATGGT
GACCAATGTGACATCATTGCTCAAGACAGTGAAGGCTGTGGAAGATGAGGCCACCAAAGGCACACGGGCC
CTAGAGGCAACCACAGAGCACATACGTCAGGAACTGGCGGTCTTCTGTTCCCCAGAGCCACCTGCCAAGA
CCTCTACCCCTGAAGACTTCATCCGAATGACCAAGGGTATTACTATGGCAACAGCCAAAGCCGTTGCTGC
TGGCAATTCCTGTCGACAGGAAGATGTCATTGCCACAGCCAATCTGAGCCGACGGGCTATTGCGGACATG
CTTCGGGCTTGCAAGGAAGCAGCTTTCCACCCAGAAGTGGCGCCTGATGTACGGCTCCGAGCCCTGCACT
ATGGCCGGGAGTGTGCCAATGGTTACCTGGAACTGCTGGACCACGTGCTGCTGACCCTTCAGAAGCCAAA
CCCAGACCTGAAGCAGCAGCTAACTGGACACTCAAAGCGGGTTGCTGGCTCTGTGACTGAGCTCATCCAG
GCTGCTGAAGCCATGAAAGGAACAGAGTGGGTGGACCCAGAGGACCCTACTGTCATTGCTGAGAATGAGC
TCTTGGGAGCCGCAGCCGCCATCGAGGCTGCAGCCAAGAAGCTGGAGCAGCTGAAGCCCAGGGCCAAACC
CAAGGAGGCGGATGAGTCCTTGAACTTTGAGGAACAATAAGAATTCAGATCCGCCCCTCTCCCTCCCCCC
CCCCTAACGTTACTGGCCGAAGCCGCTTGGAATAAGGCCGGTGTGCGTTTGTCTATATGTTATTTTCCAC
CATATTGCCGTCTTTTGGCAATGTGAGGGCCCGGAAACCTGGCCCTGTCTTCTTGACGAGCATTCCTAGG
GGTCTTTCCCCTCTCGCCAAAGGAATGCAAGGTCTGTTGAATGTCGTGAAGGAAGCAGTTCCTCTGGTAG
CTTCTTGAAGACAAACAACGTCTGTAGCGACCCTTTGCAGGCAGCGGAACCCCCCACCTGGCGACAGGTG
CCTCTGCGGCCAAAAGCCACGTGTATAAGATACACCTGCAAAGGCGGCACAACCCCAGTGCCACGTTGTG
AGTTGGATAGTTGTGGAAAGAGTCAAATGGCTCTCCTCAAGCGTATTCAACAAGGGGCTGAAGGATGCCC
AGAAGGTACCCCATTGTATGGGATCTGATCTGGGGCCTCGGTACACATGCTTTACATGTGTTTAGTCGAG
GTTAAAAAAACGTCTAGGCCCCCCGAACCACGGGGACGTGGTTTTCCTTTGAAAAACACGATGATAATAT
GGCCACAACCATGGTGAGCAAGGGCGAGGAGCTGTTCACCGGGGTGGTGCCCATCCTGGTCGAGCTGGAC
GGCGACGTAAACGGCCACAAGTTCAGCGTGAGGGGCGAGGGCGAGGGCGATGCCACCAACGGCAAGCTGA
CCCTGAAGTTCATCTGCACCACCGGCAAGCTGCCCGTGCCCTGGCCCACCCTCGTGACCACCCTGAGCCA
CGGCGTGCAGTGCTTCGCCCGCTACCCCGACCACATGAAGCAGCACGACTTCTTCAAGTCCGCCATGCCC
GAAGGCTACGTCCAGGAGCGCACCATCTTCTTCAAGGACGACGGCACCTACAAGACCCGCGCCGAGGTGA
AGTTCGAGGGCGACACCCTGGTGAACCGCATCGAGCTGAAGGGCGTCGACTTCAAGGAGGACGGCAACAT
CCTGGGGCACAAGCTGGAGTACAACTTCAACAGCCACAACATCTATATCATGGCCGTCAAGCAGAAGAAC
GGCATCAAGGTGAACTTCAAGATCCGCCACAACGTGGAGGACGGCAGCGTGCAGCTCGCCGACCACTACC
AGCAGAACACCCCCATCGGCGACGGCCCCGTGCTGCTGCCCGACAGCCACTACCTGAGCACCCAGTCCGT
GCTGAGCAAAGACCCCAACGAGAAGCGCGATCACATGGTCCTGCTGGAGTTCCGCACCGCCGCCGGGATC
ACTCTCGGCATGGACGAGCTGTACAAGTAAACCGGTGCTCGAGGTACCGATGAATAGCTAAGGTAGAGGC
CGCAGGTAAGTATCAAGGTTACAAGACAGGTTTAAGGAGACCAATAGAAACTGGGCTTGTCGAGACAGAG
AAGACTCTTGCGTTTCTGATAGGCACCTATTGGTCTTACTGACATCCACTTTGCCTTTCTCTCCACAGGT
GTCGACAATCAACCTCTGGATTACAAAATTTGTGAAAGATTGACTGGTATTCTTAACTATGTTGCTCCTT
TTACGCTATGTGGATACGCTGCTTTAATGCCTTTGTATCATGCTATTGCTTCCCGTATGGCTTTCATTTT
CTCCTCCTTGTATAAATCCTGGTTGCTGTCTCTTTATGAGGAGTTGTGGCCCGTTGTCAGGCAACGTGGC
GTGGTGTGCACTGTGTTTGCTGACGCAACCCCCACTGGTTGGGGCATTGCCACCACCTGTCAGCTCCTTT
CCGGGACTTTCGCTTTCCCCCTCCCTATTGCCACGGCGGAACTCATCGCCGCCTGCCTTGCCCGCTGCTG
GACAGGGGCTCGGCTGTTGGGCACTGACAATTCCGTGGTGTTGTCGGGGAAGCTGACGTCCTTTCCATGG
CTGCTCGCCTGTGTTGCCACCTGGATTCTGCGCGGGACGTCCTTCTGCTACGTCCCTTCGGCCCTCAATC
CAGCGGACCTTCCTTCCCGCGGCCTGCTGCCGGCTCTGCGGCCTCTTCCGCGTCTTCGCCTTCGCCCTCA
GACGAGTCGGATCTCCCTTTGGGCCGCCTCCCCGCCTGGAATTCGAGCTCGGTACGATCAGCCTCGACTG
TGCCTTCTAGTTGCCAGCCATCTGTTGTTTGCCCCTCCCCCGTGCCTTCCTTGACCCTGGAAGGTGCCAC
TCCCACTGTCCTTTCCTAATAAAATGAGGAAATTGCATCGCATTGTCTGAGTAGGTGTCATTCTATTCTG
GGGGGTGGGGTGGGGCAGGACAGCAAGGGGGAGGATTGGGAAGACAATAGCCCAGCTTTTGTTCCCTTTA
GTGAGGGTTAATTGCGCGCTTGGCGTAATCATGGTCATAGCTGTTTCCTGTGTGAAATTGTTATCCGCTA
ATTCACTCCTCAGGTGCAGGCTGCCTATCAGAAGGTGGTGGCTGGTGTGGCCAATGCCCTGGCTCACAAA
TACCACTGAGATCTTTTTCCCTCTGCCAAAAATTATGGGGACATCATGAAGCCCCTTGAGCATCTGACTT
CTGGCTAATAAAGGAAATTTATTTTCATTGCAATAGTGTGTTGGAATTTTTTGTGTCTCTCACTCGGAAG
GACATATGGGAGGGCAAATCATTTAAAACATCAGAATGAGTATTTGGTTTAGAGTTTGGCAACATATGCC
CATATGCTGGCTGCCATGAACAAAGGTTGGCTATAAAGAGGTCATCAGTATATGAAACAGCCCCCTGCTG
TCCATTCCTTATTCCATAGAAAAGCCTTGACTTGAGGTTAGATTTTTTTTATATTTTGTTTTGTGTTATT
TTTTTCTTTAACATCCCTAAAATTTTCCTTACATGTTTTACTAGCCAGATTTTTCCTCCTCTCCTGACTA
CTCCCAGTCATAGCTGTCCCTCTTCTCTTATGGAGATCGGCCGGCCGCCGGCGTCGACGCGCGCGGCCGC
GGCGCGCCGTTGCTGGCGTTTTTCCATAGGCTCCGCCCCCCTGACGAGCATCACAAAAATCGACGCTCAA
GTCAGAGGTGGCGAAACCCGACAGGACTATAAAGATACCAGGCGTTTCCCCCTGGAAGCTCCCTCGTGCG
CTCTCCTGTTCCGACCCTGCCGCTTACCGGATACCTGTCCGCCTTTCTCCCTTCGGGAAGCGTGGCGCTT
TCTCATAGCTCACGCTGTAGGTATCTCAGTTCGGTGTAGGTCGTTCGCTCCAAGCTGGGCTGTGTGCACG
AACCCCCCGTTCAGCCCGACCGCTGCGCCTTATCCGGTAACTATCGTCTTGAGTCCAACCCGGTAAGACA
CGACTTATCGCCACTGGCAGCAGCCACTGGTAACAGGATTAGCAGAGCGAGGTATGTAGGCGGTGCTACA
GAGTTCTTGAAGTGGTGGCCTAACTACGGCTACACTAGAAGAACAGTATTTGGTATCTGCGCTCTGCTGA
AGCCAGTTACCTTCGGAAAAAGAGTTGGTAGCTCTTGATCCGGCAAACAAACCACCGCTGGTAGCGGTGG
TTTTTTTGTTTGCAAGCAGCAGATTACGCGCAGAAAAAAAGGATCTCAAGAAGATCCTTTGATCTTTTCT
ACGGGGTCTGACGCTCAGTGGAACGAAAACTCACGTTAAGGGATTTTGGTCATGAGATTATCAAAAAGGA
TCTTCACCTAGATCCTTTTAAATTAAAAATGAAGTTTTAAATCAATCTAAAGTATATATGAGTAAACTTG
GTCTGACAGTTACCAATGCTTAATCAGTGAGGCACCTATCTCAGCGATCTGTCTATTTCGTTCATCCATA
GTTGCCTGACTCCCCGTCGTGTAGATAACTACGATACGGGAGGGCTTACCATCTGGCCCCAGTGCTGCAA
TGATACCGCGAGACCCACGCTCACCGGCTCCAGATTTATCAGCAATAAACCAGCCAGCCGGAAGGGCCGA
GCGCAGAAGTGGTCCTGCAACTTTATCCGCCTCCATCCAGTCTATTAATTGTTGCCGGGAAGCTAGAGTA
AGTAGTTCGCCAGTTAATAGTTTGCGCAACGTTGTTGCCATTGCTACAGGCATCGTGGTGTCACGCTCGT
CGTTTGGTATGGCTTCATTCAGCTCCGGTTCCCAACGATCAAGGCGAGTTACATGATCCCCCATGTTGTG
CAAAAAAGCGGTTAGCTCCTTCGGTCCTCCGATCGTTGTCAGAAGTAAGTTGGCCGCAGTGTTATCACTC
ATGGTTATGGCAGCACTGCATAATTCTCTTACTGTCATGCCATCCGTAAGATGCTTTTCTGTGACTGGTG
AGTACTCAACCAAGTCATTCTGAGAATAGTGTATGCGGCGACCGAGTTGCTCTTGCCCGGCGTCAATACG
GGATAATACCGCGCCACATAGCAGAACTTTAAAAGTGCTCATCATTGGAAAACGTTCTTCGGGGCGAAAA
CTCTCAAGGATCTTACCGCTGTTGAGATCCAGTTCGATGTAACCCACTCGTGCACCCAACTGATCTTCAG
CATCTTTTACTTTCACCAGCGTTTCTGGGTGAGCAAAAACAGGAAGGCAAAATGCCGCAAAAAAGGGAAT
AAGGGCGACACGGAAATGTTGAATACTCATACTCTTCCTTTTTCAATATTATTGAAGCATTTATCAGGGT
TATTGTCTCATGAGCGGATACATATTTGAATGTATTTAGAAAAATAAACAAATAGGGGTTCCGCGCACAT
TTCCCCGAAAAGTGCCACCTGACGTCTAAGAAACCATTATTATCATGACATTAACCTATAAAAATAGGCG
TATCACGAGGCCCTTTCGTCTACGCGCGCGCCGGCGGCGCGCCGTCGACGGCCGGCCGCGGCCGC
